Addgene plasmid #175090: penaav-tnt-3xha-p2a-gfp
Purpose: (Empty Backbone) For making AAV9
Depositing lab: William Pu. Depositing organization: Boston Children's Hospital. Publication: A reference map of murine cardiac transcription factor chromatin occupancy identifies dynamic and conserved enhancers. Akerberg BN, Gu F, VanDusen NJ, Zhang X, Dong R, Li K, Zhang B, Zhou B, Sethi I, Ma Q, Wasson L, Wen T, Liu J, Dong K, Conlon FL, Zhou J, Yuan GC, Zhou P, Pu WT. Nat Commun. 2019 Oct 28;10(1):4907. doi: 10.1038/s41467-019-12812-3. PubMed 31659164.
Backbone
  Vector backbone: na
  Vector type: AAV
Growth in bacteria
  Bacterial resistance: Ampicillin, 100 μg/mL
  Growth temperature: 37°C
  Growth strain: NEB Stable
  Copy number: High Copy
Gene/Insert
  Cloning method: Ligation Independent Cloning
Terms and licenses: Academic/Nonprofit Terms; Industry Terms: Not Available to Industry
How to cite: penaav-tnt-3xha-p2a-gfp was a gift from William Pu (Addgene plasmid # 175090 ; http://n2t.net/addgene:175090 ; RRID:Addgene_175090)
