[The description below was written by a language model from this plasmid's Addgene catalogue record and pLannotate feature annotations shown in this document.]
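Description:
penaav-tnt-3xha-p2a-gfp is a 5,170 nt AAV transfer plasmid deposited as an empty backbone, with the stated purpose of making AAV9. The catalogue gives no named parental backbone. The bacterial portion carries pBluescript-type remnants: lacZα and lacI fragments, a lac promoter and operator, a CAP binding site and a multiple cloning site fragment. It also has a high-copy ColE1/pUC origin, an f1 phage origin and an ampicillin resistance gene (β-lactamase with its own promoter). Two AAV2 inverted terminal repeats, both annotated as fragments, flank the expression cassette and define the segment that would be packaged into capsids. The AAV9 capsid and helper functions are not encoded here and would have to be supplied in trans.

Between the ITRs, the annotated elements run in order: a chimeric β-globin/immunoglobulin heavy chain intron, which generally improves mRNA processing and expression; a T7 promoter; a 3xHA epitope tag; a P2A ribosome-skipping peptide; EGFP; and a rabbit β-globin polyadenylation signal. The "tnt" in the name suggests a cardiac troponin T promoter, and an unannotated stretch of roughly 500 nt lies upstream of the intron where one could sit. However, neither the feature table nor the catalogue fields identify the mammalian promoter.

The layout suggests that a coding sequence of interest is inserted, by ligation-independent cloning according to the record, upstream of and in frame with the 3xHA tag. This would yield an HA-tagged protein and a separate EGFP reporter from a single transcript, so transduced cells could be identified by fluorescence and the tagged protein detected or pulled down through the HA epitope.
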