Features (pLannotate 1.2.2; 18 found; start..end, strand, type, name):
     35..54      -  misc_feature   MCS (fragment): pBluescript multiple cloning site
    593..725     +  intron         chimeric intron: chimera between introns from human β-globin and immunoglobulin heavy chain genes
    770..788     +  promoter       T7 promoter: promoter for bacteriophage T7 RNA polymerase
    843..932     +  CDS            3xHA: three tandem HA epitope tags
    975..1031    +  CDS            P2A: 2A peptide from porcine teschovirus-1 polyprotein Eukaryotic ribosomes fail to insert a peptide bond between the Gly and Pro residues, yielding separate polypeptides.
   1035..1754    +  CDS            EGFP: the original enhanced GFP (Yang et al., 1996) mammalian codon-optimized
   1893..1948    +  polyA_signal   β-globin poly(A) signal: rabbit β-globin polyadenylation signal (Gil and Proudfoot, 1987)
   2041..2171    +  repeat_region  AAV2 ITR (fragment): inverted terminal repeat of adeno-associated virus serotype 2 inverted
   2185..2342    +  CDS            lacZα (fragment): LacZα fragment of β-galactosidase; lacZ fragment
   2347..2775    +  rep_origin     f1 ori (sequence partly withheld): f1 bacteriophage origin of replication; arrow indicates direction of (+) strand synthesis
   2828..2932    +  promoter       AmpR promoter: bla
   2933..3793    +  CDS            AmpR: β-lactamase; bla; confers resistance to ampicillin, carbenicillin, and related antibiotics
   3964..4552    +  rep_origin     ori: high-copy-number ColE1/pMB1/pBR322/pUC origin of replication
   4735..4827    +  CDS            lacI (fragment): lac repressor; lacI; The lac repressor binds to the lac operator to inhibit transcription in E. coli. This inhibition can be relieved by adding lactose or isopropyl-β-D-thiogalactopyranoside (IPTG).
   4840..4861    +  protein_bind   CAP binding site: CAP binding activates transcription in the presence of cAMP. E. coli catabolite activator protein
   4876..4906    +  promoter       lac promoter: promoter for the E. coli lac operon
   4914..4930    +  protein_bind   lac operator: The lac repressor binds to the lac operator to inhibit transcription in E. coli. This inhibition can be relieved by adding lactose or isopropyl-β-D-thiogalactopyranoside (IPTG). lac repressor encoded by lacI
   4991..5121    -  repeat_region  AAV2 ITR (fragment): inverted terminal repeat of adeno-associated virus serotype 2 inverted
>Addgene plasmid #175090 | penaav-tnt-3xha-p2a-gfp | addgene full sequence | sequence record 343861 | Addgene NGS Result
GATCCTCTAGAACTATAGCTAGAATTCGCCCTTACGGGCCCCCCCTCGAGGTCGGGATAAAAGCAGTCTG
GGCTTTCACATGACAGCATCTGGGGCTGCGGCAGAGGGTCGGGTCCGAAGCGCTGCCTTATCAGCGTCCC
CAGCCCTGGGAGGTGACAGCTGGCTGGCTTGTGTCAGCCCCTCGGGCACTCACGTATCTCCGTCCGACGG
GTTTAAAATAGCAAAACTCTGAGGCCACACAATAGCTTGGGCTTATATGGGCTCCTGTGGGGGAAGGGGG
AGCACGGAGGGGGCCGGGGCCGCTGCTGCCAAAATAGCAGCTCACAAGTGTTGCATTCCTCTCTGGGCGC
CGGGCACATTCCTGCTGGCTCTGCCCGCCCCGGGGTGGGCGCCGGGGGGACCTTAAAGCCTCTGCCCCCC
AAGGAGCCCTTCCCAGACAGCCGCCGGCACCCACCGCTCCGTGGGACGATCCCCGAAGCTCTAGAGCTTT
ATTGCGGTAGTTTATCACAGTTAAATTGCTAACGCAGTCAGTGCTTCTGACACAACAGTCTCGAACTTAA
GCTGCAGAAGTTGGTCGTGAGGCACTGGGCAGGTAAGTATCAAGGTTACAAGACAGGTTTAAGGAGACCA
ATAGAAACTGGGCTTGTCGAGACAGAGAAGACTCTTGCGTTTCTGATAGGCACCTATTGGTCTTACTGAC
ATCCACTTTGCCTTTCTCTCCACAGGTGTCCACTCCCAGTTCAATTACAGCTCTTAAGGCTAGAGTACTT
AATACGACTCACTATAGGCTAGCCTCGAGAAGCGGCCGCACTACTCCGCGGACTACTACTAGTATGGCCG
TTTACCCATACGATGTTCCTGACTATGCGGGCTATCCCTATGACGTCCCGGACTATGCAGGATCCTATCC
ATATGACGTTCCAGATTACGCTACCGGTGGAAAGCTTGGACAATTGGGAGAGCTCGGATCCGGAGCCACG
AACTTCTCTCTGTTAAAGCAAGCAGGAGACGTGGAAGAAAACCCCGGTCCTGCCATGGTGAGCAAGGGCG
AGGAGCTGTTCACCGGGGTGGTGCCCATCCTGGTCGAGCTGGACGGCGACGTAAACGGCCACAAGTTCAG
CGTGTCCGGCGAGGGCGAGGGCGATGCCACCTACGGCAAGCTGACCCTGAAGTTCATCTGCACCACCGGC
AAGCTGCCCGTGCCCTGGCCCACCCTCGTGACCACCCTGACCTACGGCGTGCAGTGCTTCAGCCGCTACC
CCGACCACATGAAGCAGCACGACTTCTTCAAGTCCGCCATGCCCGAAGGCTACGTCCAGGAGCGCACCAT
CTTCTTCAAGGACGACGGCAACTACAAGACCCGCGCCGAGGTGAAGTTCGAGGGCGACACCCTGGTGAAC
CGCATCGAGCTGAAGGGCATCGACTTCAAGGAGGACGGCAACATCCTGGGGCACAAGCTGGAGTACAACT
ACAACAGCCACAACGTCTATATCATGGCCGACAAGCAGAAGAACGGCATCAAGGTGAACTTCAAGATCCG
CCACAACATCGAGGACGGCAGCGTGCAGCTCGCCGACCACTACCAGCAGAACACCCCCATCGGCGACGGC
CCCGTGCTGCTGCCCGACAACCACTACCTGAGCACCCAGTCCGCCCTGAGCAAAGACCCCAACGAGAAGC
GCGATCACATGGTCCTGCTGGAGTTCGTGACCGCCGCCGGGATCACTCTCGGCATGGACGAGCTGTACAA
GTAATAAGCTCGCGTGGTACCTCTAGAGTCGACCCGGGCGGCCTCGAGGACGGGGTGAACTACGCCTGAG
GATCCGATCTTTTTCCCTCTGCCAAAAATTATGGGGACATCATGAAGCCCCTTGAGCATCTGACTTCTGG
CTAATAAAGGAAATTTATTTTCATTGCAATAGTGTGTTGGAATTTTTTGTGTCTCTCACTCGGAAGCAAT
TCGTTGATCTGAATTTCGACCACCCATAATACCCATTACCCTGGTAGATAAGTAGCATGGCGGGTTAATC
ATTAACTACAAGGAACCCCTAGTGATGGAGTTGGCCACTCCCTCTCTGCGCGCTCGCTCGCTCACTGAGG
CCGGGCGACCAAAGGTCGCCCGACGCCCGGGCTTTGCCCGGGCGGCCTCAGTGAGCGAGCGAGCGCGCAG
CCTTAATTAACCTAATTCACTGGCCGTCGTTTTACAACGTCGTGACTGGGAAAACCCTGGCGTTACCCAA
CTTAATCGCCTTGCAGCACATCCCCCTTTCGCCAGCTGGCGTAATAGCGAAGAGGCCCGCACCGATCGCC
CTTCCCAACAGTTGCGCAGCCTGAATGGCGAATGGG
[124 nt withheld, positions 2347-2470]
C
[91 nt withheld, positions 2472-2562]
A
[49 nt withheld, positions 2564-2612]
CCTTTGACGTTGGAGTCCACGTTCTTT
[37 nt withheld, positions 2640-2676]
ACCCTATCTCGGTCTATTCTTTTGATTTATAAGGGATTTTGCCGATTTCGGCCTATTGGTTAAAAAATGA
GCTGATTTAACAAAAATTTAACGCGAATTTTAACAAAATATTAACGCTTACAATTTAGGTGGCACTTTTC
GGGGAAATGTGCGCGGAACCCCTATTTGTTTATTTTTCTAAATACATTCAAATATGTATCCGCTCATGAG
ACAATAACCCTGATAAATGCTTCAATAATATTGAAAAAGGAAGAGTATGAGTATTCAACATTTCCGTGTC
GCCCTTATTCCCTTTTTTGCGGCATTTTGCCTTCCTGTTTTTGCTCACCCAGAAACGCTGGTGAAAGTAA
AAGATGCTGAAGATCAGTTGGGTGCACGAGTGGGTTACATCGAACTGGATCTCAACAGCGGTAAGATCCT
TGAGAGTTTTCGCCCCGAAGAACGTTTTCCAATGATGAGCACTTTTAAAGTTCTGCTATGTGGCGCGGTA
TTATCCCGTATTGACGCCGGGCAAGAGCAACTCGGTCGCCGCATACACTATTCTCAGAATGACTTGGTTG
AGTACTCACCAGTCACAGAAAAGCATCTTACGGATGGCATGACAGTAAGAGAATTATGCAGTGCTGCCAT
AACCATGAGTGATAACACTGCGGCCAACTTACTTCTGACAACGATCGGAGGACCGAAGGAGCTAACCGCT
TTTTTGCACAACATGGGGGATCATGTAACTCGCCTTGATCGTTGGGAACCGGAGCTGAATGAAGCCATAC
CAAACGACGAGCGTGACACCACGATGCCTGTAGCAATGGCAACAACGTTGCGCAAACTATTAACTGGCGA
ACTACTTACTCTAGCTTCCCGGCAACAATTAATAGACTGGATGGAGGCGGATAAAGTTGCAGGACCACTT
CTGCGCTCGGCCCTTCCGGCTGGCTGGTTTATTGCTGATAAATCTGGAGCCGGTGAGCGTGGGTCTCGCG
GTATCATTGCAGCACTGGGGCCAGATGGTAAGCCCTCCCGTATCGTAGTTATCTACACGACGGGGAGTCA
GGCAACTATGGATGAACGAAATAGACAGATCGCTGAGATAGGTGCCTCACTGATTAAGCATTGGTAACTG
TCAGACCAAGTTTACTCATATATACTTTAGATTGATTTAAAACTTCATTTTTAATTTAAAAGGATCTAGG
TGAAGATCCTTTTTGATAATCTCATGACCAAAATCCCTTAACGTGAGTTTTCGTTCCACTGAGCGTCAGA
CCCCGTAGAAAAGATCAAAGGATCTTCTTGAGATCCTTTTTTTCTGCGCGTAATCTGCTGCTTGCAAACA
AAAAAACCACCGCTACCAGCGGTGGTTTGTTTGCCGGATCAAGAGCTACCAACTCTTTTTCCGAAGGTAA
CTGGCTTCAGCAGAGCGCAGATACCAAATACTGTTCTTCTAGTGTAGCCGTAGTTAGGCCACCACTTCAA
GAACTCTGTAGCACCGCCTACATACCTCGCTCTGCTAATCCTGTTACCAGTGGCTGCTGCCAGTGGCGAT
AAGTCGTGTCTTACCGGGTTGGACTCAAGACGATAGTTACCGGATAAGGCGCAGCGGTCGGGCTGAACGG
GGGGTTCGTGCACACAGCCCAGCTTGGAGCGAACGACCTACACCGAACTGAGATACCTACAGCGTGAGCT
ATGAGAAAGCGCCACGCTTCCCGAAGGGAGAAAGGCGGACAGGTATCCGGTAAGCGGCAGGGTCGGAACA
GGAGAGCGCACGAGGGAGCTTCCAGGGGGAAACGCCTGGTATCTTTATAGTCCTGTCGGGTTTCGCCACC
TCTGACTTGAGCGTCGATTTTTGTGATGCTCGTCAGGGGGGCGGAGCCTATGGAAAAACGCCAGCAACGC
GGCCTTTTTACGGTTCCTGGCCTTTTGCTGGCCTTTTGCTCACATGTTCTTTCCTGCGTTATCCCCTGAT
TCTGTGGATAACCGTATTACCGCCTTTGAGTGAGCTGATACCGCTCGCCGCAGCCGAACGACCGAGCGCA
GCGAGTCAGTGAGCGAGGAAGCGGAAGAGCGCCCAATACGCAAACCGCCTCTCCCCGCGCGTTGGCCGAT
TCATTAATGCAGCTGGCACGACAGGTTTCCCGACTGGAAAGCGGGCAGTGAGCGCAACGCAATTAATGTG
AGTTAGCTCACTCATTAGGCACCCCAGGCTTTACACTTTATGCTTCCGGCTCGTATGTTGTGTGGAATTG
TGAGCGGATAACAATTTCACACAGGAAACAGCTATGACCATGATTACGCCAGATTTAATTAAGGCCTTAA
TTAGGCTGCGCGCTCGCTCGCTCACTGAGGCCGCCCGGGCAAAGCCCGGGCGTCGGGCGACCTTTGGTCG
CCCGGCCTCAGTGAGCGAGCGAGCGCGCAGAGAGGGAGTGGCCAACTCCATCACTAGGGGTTCCTTGTAG
TTAATGATTAACCCGCCATGCTACTTATCTACCAGGGTAATGGG
